Addgene plasmid #147438: pAc5.1B-lambdaN-HA-DmPop2a-C80EL84EE151A-dsRNAres-V5His6_R
Purpose: Insect Expression of DmPop2a-C80EL84EE151A-dsRNAres
Depositing lab: Elisa Izaurralde. Depositing organization: Max Planck Institute for Developmental Biology. Publication: NOT10 and C2orf29/NOT11 form a conserved module of the CCR4-NOT complex that docks onto the NOT1 N-terminal domain. Bawankar P, Loh B, Wohlbold L, Schmidt S, Izaurralde E. RNA Biol. 2013 Feb;10(2):228-44. doi: 10.4161/rna.23018. Epub 2013 Jan 9. PubMed 23303381.
Backbone
  Vector backbone: Unknown
  Vector type: Insect Expression
Growth in bacteria
  Bacterial resistance: Ampicillin, 100 μg/mL
  Growth temperature: 37°C
  Growth strain: DH5alpha
  Copy number: Low Copy
Gene/Insert
  Gene/Insert name: DmPop2a-C80EL84EE151A-dsRNAres
  Species: D. melanogaster (fly)
  Entrez Gene: Pop2 (a.k.a. Dmel_CG5684, CAF1, CG5684, CNOT7, Caf1, Dmel\CG5684, POP2, pop2)
  Cloning method: Unknown
Terms and licenses: Academic/Nonprofit Terms; Industry Terms: Not Available to Industry
Depositor comments: ORF extracted from CG5684-Pa; NM_140281.2, with one non silent mutation I164F; the annotated variations were found in two different clones from 2 independent experiments. Plasmids from this collection were made available to the research community and donated after the lab closed. Please note that the sequence provided by the depositing laboratory may be theoretical/predicted or based on Sanger sequencing results. There may be discrepancies between sequencing results obtained by Addgene and the depositor sequence. If an Addgene verified sequence is not available, please contact before placing your order to request that our lab fully sequence the plasmid.
How to cite: pAc5.1B-lambdaN-HA-DmPop2a-C80EL84EE151A-dsRNAres-V5His6_R was a gift from Elisa Izaurralde (Addgene plasmid # 147438 ; http://n2t.net/addgene:147438 ; RRID:Addgene_147438)
