[The description below was written by a language model from this plasmid's Addgene catalogue record and pLannotate feature annotations shown in this document.]
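Description:
pAc5.1B-lambdaN-HA-DmPop2a-C80EL84EE151A-dsRNAres-V5His6_R is a 6,374 nt insect expression plasmid. The catalogue lists the backbone as unknown, although the name and annotated parts point to a pAc5.1-type vector. It is maintained in E. coli through a ColE1/pUC-family origin and selected with ampicillin via the β-lactamase gene and its bla promoter. The record lists it as low copy, even though the annotation tool labels the origin as a high-copy type. Short fragments annotated as tetracycline resistance and SV40 large T antigen sequence appear to be non-functional backbone remnants. No marker for selection in insect cells is annotated.

Expression is driven by the constitutive Drosophila melanogaster actin 5C promoter. The open reading frame begins with a fragment of the bacteriophage lambda N protein, followed by an HA epitope and then the Drosophila Pop2 (CAF1) coding sequence, which the annotation tool recognises by similarity to human CNOT7, a catalytic deadenylase subunit of the CCR4-NOT complex. A V5 tag lies downstream, with a His6 tag implied by the name but not annotated, and an SV40 polyadenylation signal follows the cassette, annotated on the reverse strand. The insert carries the substitutions C80E, L84E and E151A, whose functional consequences the record does not state. The depositor also notes an additional non-silent I164F change relative to the reference transcript.

The lambda N peptide is commonly used to tether a fusion protein to reporter mRNAs bearing BoxB hairpins. The "dsRNAres" label suggests a coding sequence recoded to escape dsRNA-mediated knockdown, which would allow complementation after depletion of the endogenous protein. Neither use is spelled out in the record beyond insect cell expression of this Pop2 mutant.
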