Features (pLannotate 1.2.2; 11 found; start..end, strand, type, name):
     56..2568    +  promoter       Ac5 promoter: Drosophila melanogaster actin 5C promoter
   2588..2653    +  CDS            N (fragment): REGN_LAMBD - Experimental evidence at protein level: Swiss-Prot protein existence level 1. Plays a role as a transcriptional antitermination factor that allows the virus to initiate its lytic phase. Activates expression of the delayed viral early genes by modifying host RNA polymerase (RNAP) into a form that is resistant to termination signals. This antitermination function requires the host NusA protein which serves to stabilize the interaction between antitermination protein N and host RNA polymerase. From Escherichia phage lambda (Bacteriophage lambda).
   2678..2704    +  CDS            3xHA (fragment): three tandem HA epitope tags
   2810..3583    +  CDS            CNOT7 (fragment): CNOT7_HUMAN - Also known as CAF1. Experimental evidence at protein level: Swiss-Prot protein existence level 1. Has 3'-5' poly(A) exoribonuclease activity for synthetic poly(A) RNA substrate. Its function seems to be partially redundant with that of CNOT8. Catalytic component of the CCR4-NOT complex which is one of the major cellular mRNA deadenylases and is linked to various cellular processes including bulk mRNA degradation, miRNA-mediated repression, translational repression during translational initiation and general transcription regulation. During miRNA-mediated repression the complex se
   3659..3700    +  CDS            V5 tag: epitope tag from simian virus 5
   3800..3934    -  polyA_signal   SV40 poly(A) signal: SV40 polyadenylation signal
   3957..4041    -  CDS            large T antigen (fragment): large T antigen from SV40 (simian virus 40)
   4042..4512    +  CDS            TcR (fragment): tetracycline efflux protein; tet; confers resistance to tetracycline
   4556..5144    -  rep_origin     ori: high-copy-number ColE1/pMB1/pBR322/pUC origin of replication
   5315..6175    -  CDS            AmpR: β-lactamase; bla; confers resistance to ampicillin, carbenicillin, and related antibiotics
   6176..6280    -  promoter       AmpR promoter: bla
>Addgene plasmid #147438 | pAc5.1B-lambdaN-HA-DmPop2a-C80EL84EE151A-dsRNAres-V5His6_R | depositor full sequence | sequence record 289885 | Full Sequence
CTTCAAGGAATTAATTCTATATTCTAAAAACACAAATGATACTTCTAAAAAAAATCATGAATGGCATCAA
CTCTGAATCAAATCTTTGCAGATGCACCTACTTCTCATTTCCACTGTCACATCATTTTTCCAGATCTCGC
TGCCTGTTATGTGGCCCACAAACCAAGACACGTTTTATGGCCATTAAAGCTGGCTGATCGTCGCCAAACA
CCAAATACATATCAATATGTACATTCGAGAAAGAAGCGATCAAAGAAGCGTCTTCGGGCGAGTAGGAGAA
TGCGGAGGAGAAGGAGAACGAGCTGATCTAGTATCTCTCCACAATCCAATGCCAACTGACCAACTGGCCA
TATTCGGAGCAATTTGAAGCCAATTTCCATCGCCTGGCGATCGCTCCATTCTTGGCTATATGTTTTTCAC
CGTTCCCGGGGCCATTTTCAAAGACTCGTCGGTAAGATAAGATTGTGTCACTCGCTGTCTCTCTTCATTT
GTCGAAGAATGCTGAGGAATTTCGCGATGACGTCGGCGAGTATTTTGAAGAATGAGAATAATTTGTATTT
ATACGAAAATCAGTTAGTGGAATTTTCTACAAAAACATGTTATCTATAGATAATTTTGTTGCAAAATATG
TTGACTATGACAAAGATTGTATGTATATACCTTTAATGTATTCTCATTTTCTTATGTATTTATAATGGCA
ATGATGATACTGATGATATTTTAAGATGATGCCAGACCACAGGCTGATTTCTGCGTCTTTTGCCGAACGC
AGTGCATGTGCGGTTGTTGTTTTTTGGAATAGTTTCAATTTTCGGACTGTCCGCTTTGATTTCAGTTTCT
TGGCTTATTCAAAAAGCAAAGTAAAGCCAAAAAAGCGAGATGGCAATACCAAATGCGGCAAAACGGTAGT
GGAAGGAAAGGGGTGCGGGGCAGCGGAAGGAAGGGTGGGGCGGGGCGTGGCGGGGTCTGTGGCTGGGCGC
GACGTCACCGACGTTGGAGCCACTCCTTTGACCATGTGTGCGTGTGTGTATTATTCGTGTCTCGCCACTC
GCCGGTTGTTTTTTTCTTTTTATCTCGCTCTCTCTAGCGCCATCTCGTACGCATGCTCAACGCACCGCAT
GTTGCCGTGTCCTTTATGCGTCATTTTGGCTCGAAATAGGCAATTATTTAAACAAAGATTAGTCAACGAA
AACGCTAAAATAAATAAGTCTACAATATGGTTACTTATTGCCATGTGTGTGCAGCCAACGATAGCAACAA
AAGCAACAACACAGTGGCTTTCCCTCTTTCACTTTTTGTTTGCAAGCGCGTGCGAGCAAGACGGCACGAC
CGGCAAACGCAATTACGCTGACAAAGAGCAGACGAAGTTTTGGCCGAAAAACATCAAGGCGCCTGATACG
AATGCATTTGCAATAACAATTGCGATATTTAATATTGTTTATGAAGCTGTTTGACTTCAAAACACACAAA
AAAAAAAATAAAACAAATTATTTGAAAGAGAATTAGGAATCGGACAGCTTATCGTTACGGGCTAACAGCA
CACCGAGACGAAATAGCTTACCTGACGTCACAGCCTCTGGAAGAACTGCCGCCAAGCAGAGAGAGAGAGA
AAAAGAGGGAGAGCAGCTTAGACCGCATGTGCTTGTGTGTGAGGCGTCTCTCTCTTCGTCTCCTGTTTGC
GCAAACGCATAGACTGCACTGAGAAAATCGATTACCTATTTTTTATGAATGAATATTTGCACTATTACTA
TTCAAAACTATTAAGATAGCAATCACATTCAATAGCCAAATACTATACCACCTGAGCGATGCAACGAAAT
GATCAATTTGAGCAAAAATGCTGCATATTTAGGACGGCATCATTATAGAAATGCTTCTTGCTGTGTACTT
TTCTCTCGTCTGGCAGCTGTTTCGCCGTTATTGTTAAAACCGGCTTAAGTTAGGTGTGTTTTCTACGACT
AGTGATGCCCCTACTAGAAGATGTGTGTTGCACAAATGTCCCTGAATAACCAATTTGAAGTGCAGATAGC
AGTAAACGTAAGCTAATATGAATATTATTTAACTGTAATGTTTTAATATCGCTGGACATTACTAATAAAC
CCACTATAAACACATGTACATATGTATGTTTTGGCATACAATGAGTAGTTGGGGAAAAAATGTGTAAAAG
CACCGTGACCATCACAGCATAAAGATAACCAGCTGAAGTATCGAATATGAGTAACCCCCAAATTGAATCA
CATGCCGCAACTGATAGGACCCATGGAAGTACACTCTTCATGGCGATATACAAGACACACACAAGCACGA
ACACCCAGTTGCGGAGGAAATTCTCCGTAAATGAAAACCCAATCGGCGAACAATTCATACCCATATATGG
TAAAAGTTTTGAACGCGACTTGAGAGCGGAGAGCATTGCGGCTGATAAGGTTTTAGCGCTAAGCGGGCTT
TATAAAACGGGCTGCGGGACCAGTTTTCATATCACTACCGTTTGAGTTCTTGTGCTGTGTGGATACTCCT
CCCGACACAAAGCCGCTCCATCAGCCAGCAGTCGTCTAATCCAGAGACCCCGGATCGGGGTACCAACATG
GACGCACAAACACGACGACGTGAGCGTCGCGCTGAGAAACAAGCTCAATGGAAAGCTGCAAACGGTGGAT
CTCCTCCACATATGGCTTACCCATACGATGTTCCAGATTACGCTCCTCCAAGCTTGAATTCTGCAGATAT
CATGAAGTGGACCATGCCGAGCGCTATTAGCGGAGCCCCCCACGCTCATATCCCGTCCAATGAAGAATGT
GGAATTCGTGACGTCTGGAAACAGAATTTGGAAGAAGAATTTCGTACGATCCGCAAGGTCGTCCAAAAAT
ATCATTACGTCGCTATGGATACGGAATTCCCCGGAGTCGTCGCCCGCCCCGTGGGAGAATTTCGTAGCAC
CGCCGATTACCACTATCAATTGTTGCGTGAGAACGTGGACGAGTTGCGCATCATTCAGCTGGGACTGACG
TTTATGGATGATGACGGCAAAACCCCCCCGGGATATAGCACGTGGCAATTTAATTTTAAATTCAATTTGT
CCGAAGATATGTACGCCCAAGATAGCATTGACTTGTTGCAAAATAGCGGCATCCAATTTAAAAAACATGA
AGAAGACGGAATTGACCCGATTGATTTTGCTGCGTTGTTGATGTCCTCGGGAATTGTCTTGGTCGAGAAT
TTTAAATGGTTGTGTTTTCATAGCGGATATGACTTCGGATATCTGCTGAAATTGCTGACGGACCAAAATT
TGCCGCCCGATGAGTCGGAGTTCTTTGACTTGTTGCATATTTATTTCCCGAATATTTTTGATATTAAATA
CTTGATGAAAAGCTGTAAAAATTTGAAGGGAGGATTGCAAGAAGTGGCTGACCAATTGGAGTTGCGCCGT
GTCGGACCGCAACACCAAGCTGGAAGCGACGCCTTGTTGACCGGAATGGCTTTTTTTAAGATGCGTGAGA
TGTTCTTCGAGGACAACATCGACCATGCGAAGTACTCCGGACACCTGTACGGCCTGGGTACCTCCTTCAT
TGTCAATGGCACCAACTTCCACGACAGCAACGGTGAGACGAACAGCGCTTCAGGCGGCCGCTCGAGTCTA
GAGGGCCCGCGGTTCGAAGGTAAGCCTATCCCTAACCCTCTCCTCGGTCTCGATTCTACGCGTACCGGTC
ATCATCACCATCACCATTGAGTTTAAACCCGCTGATCAGCCTCGACTGTGCCTTCTAAGGCCTGAGCTCG
CTGATCAGCCTCGATCGAGGATCCAGACATGATAAGATACATTGATGAGTTTGGACAAACCACAACTAGA
ATGCAGTGAAAAAAATGCTTTATTTGTGAAATTTGTGATGCTATTGCTTTATTTGTAACCATTATAAGCT
GCAATAAACAAGTTAACAACAACAATTGCATTCATTTTATGTTTCAGGTTCAGGGGGAGGTGTGGGAGGT
TTTTTAAAGCAAGTAAAACCTCTACAAATGTGGTATGGCTGATTATGATCAGTCGACCGATGCCCTTGAG
AGCCTTCAACCCAGTCAGCTCCTTCCGGTGGGCGCGGGGCATGACTATCGTCGCCGCACTTATGACTGTC
TTCTTTATCATGCAACTCGTAGGACAGGTGCCGGCAGCGCTCTGGGTCATTTTCGGCGAGGACCGCTTTC
GCTGGAGCGCGACGATGATCGGCCTGTCGCTTGCGGTATTCGGAATCTTGCACGCCCTCGCTCAAGCCTT
CGTCACTGGTCCCGCCACCAAACGTTTCGGCGAGAAGCAGGCCATTATCGCCGGCATGGCGGCCGACGCG
CTGGGCTACGTCTTGCTGGCGTTCGCGACGCGAGGCTGGATGGCCTTCCCCATTATGATTCTTCTCGCTT
CCGGCGGCATCGGGATGCCCGCGTTGCAGGCCATGCTGTCCAGGCAGGTAGATGACGACCATCAGGGACA
GCTTCAAGGATCGCTCGCGGCTCTTACCAGCCAGCAAAAGGCCAGGAACCGTAAAAAGGCCGCGTTGCTG
GCGTTTTTCCATAGGCTCCGCCCCCCTGACGAGCATCACAAAAATCGACGCTCAAGTCAGAGGTGGCGAA
ACCCGACAGGACTATAAAGATACCAGGCGTTTCCCCCTGGAAGCTCCCTCGTGCGCTCTCCTGTTCCGAC
CCTGCCGCTTACCGGATACCTGTCCGCCTTTCTCCCTTCGGGAAGCGTGGCGCTTTCTCAATGCTCACGC
TGTAGGTATCTCAGTTCGGTGTAGGTCGTTCGCTCCAAGCTGGGCTGTGTGCACGAACCCCCCGTTCAGC
CCGACCGCTGCGCCTTATCCGGTAACTATCGTCTTGAGTCCAACCCGGTAAGACACGACTTATCGCCACT
GGCAGCAGCCACTGGTAACAGGATTAGCAGAGCGAGGTATGTAGGCGGTGCTACAGAGTTCTTGAAGTGG
TGGCCTAACTACGGCTACACTAGAAGGACAGTATTTGGTATCTGCGCTCTGCTGAAGCCAGTTACCTTCG
GAAAAAGAGTTGGTAGCTCTTGATCCGGCAAACAAACCACCGCTGGTAGCGGTGGTTTTTTTGTTTGCAA
GCAGCAGATTACGCGCAGAAAAAAAGGATCTCAAGAAGATCCTTTGATCTTTTCTACGGGGTCTGACGCT
CAGTGGAACGAAAACTCACGTTAAGGGATTTTGGTCATGAGATTATCAAAAAGGATCTTCACCTAGATCC
TTTTAAATTAAAAATGAAGTTTTAAATCAATCTAAAGTATATATGAGTAAACTTGGTCTGACAGTTACCA
ATGCTTAATCAGTGAGGCACCTATCTCAGCGATCTGTCTATTTCGTTCATCCATAGTTGCCTGACTCCCC
GTCGTGTAGATAACTACGATACGGGAGGGCTTACCATCTGGCCCCAGTGCTGCAATGATACCGCGAGACC
CACGCTCACCGGCTCCAGATTTATCAGCAATAAACCAGCCAGCCGGAAGGGCCGAGCGCAGAAGTGGTCC
TGCAACTTTATCCGCCTCCATCCAGTCTATTAATTGTTGCCGGGAAGCTAGAGTAAGTAGTTCGCCAGTT
AATAGTTTGCGCAACGTTGTTGCCATTGCTGCAGGCATCGTGGTGTCACGCTCGTCGTTTGGTATGGCTT
CATTCAGCTCCGGTTCCCAACGATCAAGGCGAGTTACATGATCCCCCATGTTGTGCAAAAAAGCGGTTAG
CTCCTTCGGTCCTCCGATCGTTGTCAGAAGTAAGTTGGCCGCAGTGTTATCACTCATGGTTATGGCAGCA
CTGCATAATTCTCTTACTGTCATGCCATCCGTAAGATGCTTTTCTGTGACTGGTGAGTACTCAACCAAGT
CATTCTGAGAATAGTGTATGCGGCGACCGAGTTGCTCTTGCCCGGCGTCAACACGGGATAATACCGCGCC
ACATAGCAGAACTTTAAAAGTGCTCATCATTGGAAAACGTTCTTCGGGGCGAAAACTCTCAAGGATCTTA
CCGCTGTTGAGATCCAGTTCGATGTAACCCACTCGTGCACCCAACTGATCTTCAGCATCTTTTACTTTCA
CCAGCGTTTCTGGGTGAGCAAAAACAGGAAGGCAAAATGCCGCAAAAAAGGGAATAAGGGCGACACGGAA
ATGTTGAATACTCATACTCTTCCTTTTTCAATATTATTGAAGCATTTATCAGGGTTATTGTCTCATGAGC
GGATACATATTTGAATGTATTTAGAAAAATAAACAAATAGGGGTTCCGCGCACATTTCCCCGAAAAGTGC
CACCTGACGTCTAAGAAACCATTATTATCATGACATTAACCTATAAAAATAGGCGTATCACGAGGCCCTT
TCGT
